Addgene plasmid #114724: pGL3-cMYC promoter
Purpose: reporter luciferase construct
Depositing lab: Martine Roussel. Depositing organization: St. Jude Children's Research Hospital. Publication: Dual control of myc expression through a single DNA binding site targeted by ets family proteins and E2F-1. Roussel MF, Davis JN, Cleveland JL, Ghysdael J, Hiebert SW. Oncogene. 1994 Feb;9(2):405-15. PubMed 8290253.
Backbone
  Vector backbone: pGL3 Basic Vector
  Backbone manufacturer: Promega
  Backbone size w/o insert (bp): 4818
  Vector type: Mammalian Expression
Growth in bacteria
  Bacterial resistance: Ampicillin, 100 μg/mL
  Growth temperature: 37°C
  Growth strain: DH5alpha
  Copy number: High Copy
Gene/Insert
  Gene/Insert name: C-Myc promoter region
  Species: M. musculus (mouse)
  Insert size (bp): 666
  Tag / fusion protein: luciferase (C terminal on backbone)
  Cloning method: Restriction Enzyme; 5′ cloning site unknown (unknown if destroyed); 3′ cloning site unknown (unknown if destroyed)
  Sequencing primers: 5′ unknown
Terms and licenses: Academic/Nonprofit Terms; Industry Terms: Not Available to Industry
How to cite: pGL3-cMYC promoter was a gift from Martine Roussel (Addgene plasmid # 114724 ; http://n2t.net/addgene:114724 ; RRID:Addgene_114724)
