[The description below was written by a language model from this plasmid's Addgene catalogue record and pLannotate feature annotations shown in this document.]
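Description:
pGL3-cMYC promoter is a firefly luciferase reporter plasmid built on the promoterless pGL3 Basic vector, into which a roughly 666 bp fragment of the mouse c-Myc promoter region has been cloned upstream of the luciferase gene. Because pGL3 Basic carries no eukaryotic promoter or enhancer of its own, luciferase output in transfected mammalian cells depends on the transcriptional activity of the inserted Myc sequence. The plasmid is propagated in E. coli at high copy from a ColE1/pUC-type origin and selected with ampicillin through the β-lactamase gene and its bla promoter. An f1 phage origin is also present, allowing single-stranded DNA production.

In the sequenced record of about 5.5 kb, the reporter is the enhanced luc+ coding sequence followed by an SV40 polyadenylation signal. Upstream of the cloning region lie a synthetic poly(A) signal and an RNA polymerase II transcriptional pause site from the human α2 globin gene, standard pGL3 elements that limit read-through from the backbone and so reduce background signal. The interval between the pause site and luciferase holds the insert. The annotation software does not label it as a promoter, but it flags part of it, spanning the sequence origin, as matching the c-myc IRES family, which suggests that the fragment extends into the Myc 5′ leader sequence. Short hits to large T antigen, TcR and lacZα are backbone remnants rather than functional genes. The restriction sites used for cloning are not recorded. The stated purpose is simply a luciferase reporter construct, and the associated study concerned control of myc expression through a DNA binding site targeted by Ets family proteins and E2F-1, so the plasmid suits assays of Myc promoter regulation.
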