Features (pLannotate 1.2.2; 12 found; start..end, strand, type, name):
    206..1858    +  CDS            luciferase: firefly luciferase; luc+; enhanced luc+ version of the luciferase gene
   1899..2020    -  polyA_signal   SV40 poly(A) signal: SV40 polyadenylation signal
   2043..2111    -  CDS            large T antigen (fragment): large T antigen from SV40 (simian virus 40)
   2127..2259    +  CDS            TcR (fragment): tetracycline efflux protein; tet; confers resistance to tetracycline
   2439..3027    -  rep_origin     ori: high-copy-number ColE1/pMB1/pBR322/pUC origin of replication
   3198..4058    -  CDS            AmpR: β-lactamase; bla; confers resistance to ampicillin, carbenicillin, and related antibiotics
   4059..4163    -  promoter       AmpR promoter: bla
   4190..4618    +  rep_origin     f1 ori (sequence partly withheld): f1 bacteriophage origin of replication; arrow indicates direction of (+) strand synthesis
   4650..4717    -  CDS            lacZα (fragment): LacZα fragment of β-galactosidase; lacZ fragment
   4776..4824    +  polyA_signal   poly(A) signal: synthetic polyadenylation signal
   4838..4929    +  misc_feature   pause site: RNA polymerase II transcriptional pause signal from the human α2 globin gene
   5362..153     +  ncRNA          IRES c-myc (across the origin): Accession: RF00216 - c-myc internal ribosome entry site (IRES)
>Addgene plasmid #114724 | pGL3-cMYC promoter | addgene full sequence | sequence record 222634 | Addgene NGS Result
AACCCTGCGACTGACCCAACATCAGCGGCCGCAACCCTCGCCGCCGCTGGGAAACTTTGCCCATTGCAGC
GGGCAGACACTTCTCACTGGAACTTACAATCTGAGATCTCCAACCTGAATTCTGCAGATATCCATCACAC
TGGCGGCCGCTCGAGATCTGCGATCTAAGTAAGCTTGGCATTCCGGTACTGTTGGTAAAGCCACCATGGA
AGACGCCAAAAACATAAAGAAAGGCCCGGCGCCATTCTATCCGCTGGAAGATGGAACCGCTGGAGAGCAA
CTGCATAAGGCTATGAAGAGATACGCCCTGGTTCCTGGAACAATTGCTTTTACAGATGCACATATCGAGG
TGGACATCACTTACGCTGAGTACTTCGAAATGTCCGTTCGGTTGGCAGAAGCTATGAAACGATATGGGCT
GAATACAAATCACAGAATCGTCGTATGCAGTGAAAACTCTCTTCAATTCTTTATGCCGGTGTTGGGCGCG
TTATTTATCGGAGTTGCAGTTGCGCCCGCGAACGACATTTATAATGAACGTGAATTGCTCAACAGTATGG
GCATTTCGCAGCCTACCGTGGTGTTCGTTTCCAAAAAGGGGTTGCAAAAAATTTTGAACGTGCAAAAAAA
GCTCCCAATCATCCAAAAAATTATTATCATGGATTCTAAAACGGATTACCAGGGATTTCAGTCGATGTAC
ACGTTCGTCACATCTCATCTACCTCCCGGTTTTAATGAATACGATTTTGTGCCAGAGTCCTTCGATAGGG
ACAAGACAATTGCACTGATCATGAACTCCTCTGGATCTACTGGTCTGCCTAAAGGTGTCGCTCTGCCTCA
TAGAACTGCCTGCGTGAGATTCTCGCATGCCAGAGATCCTATTTTTGGCAATCAAATCATTCCGGATACT
GCGATTTTAAGTGTTGTTCCATTCCATCACGGTTTTGGAATGTTTACTACACTCGGATATTTGATATGTG
GATTTCGAGTCGTCTTAATGTATAGATTTGAAGAAGAGCTGTTTCTGAGGAGCCTTCAGGATTACAAGAT
TCAAAGTGCGCTGCTGGTGCCAACCCTATTCTCCTTCTTCGCCAAAAGCACTCTGATTGACAAATACGAT
TTATCTAATTTACACGAAATTGCTTCTGGTGGCGCTCCCCTCTCTAAGGAAGTCGGGGAAGCGGTTGCCA
AGAGGTTCCATCTGCCAGGTATCAGGCAAGGATATGGGCTCACTGAGACTACATCAGCTATTCTGATTAC
ACCCGAGGGGGATGATAAACCGGGCGCGGTCGGTAAAGTTGTTCCATTTTTTGAAGCGAAGGTTGTGGAT
CTGGATACCGGGAAAACGCTGGGCGTTAATCAAAGAGGCGAACTGTGTGTGAGAGGTCCTATGATTATGT
CCGGTTATGTAAACAATCCGGAAGCGACCAACGCCTTGATTGACAAGGATGGATGGCTACATTCTGGAGA
CATAGCTTACTGGGACGAAGACGAACACTTCTTCATCGTTGACCGCCTGAAGTCTCTGATTAAGTACAAA
GGCTATCAGGTGGCTCCCGCTGAATTGGAATCCATCTTGCTCCAACACCCCAACATCTTCGACGCAGGTG
TCGCAGGTCTTCCCGACGATGACGCCGGTGAACTTCCCGCCGCCGTTGTTGTTTTGGAGCACGGAAAGAC
GATGACGGAAAAAGAGATCGTGGATTACGTCGCCAGTCAAGTAACAACCGCGAAAAAGTTGCGCGGAGGA
GTTGTGTTTGTGGACGAAGTACCGAAAGGTCTTACCGGAAAACTCGACGCAAGAAAAATCAGAGAGATCC
TCATAAAGGCCAAGAAGGGCGGAAAGATCGCCGTGTAATTCTAGAGTCGGGGCGGCCGGCCGCTTCGAGC
AGACATGATAAGATACATTGATGAGTTTGGACAAACCACAACTAGAATGCAGTGAAAAAAATGCTTTATT
TGTGAAATTTGTGATGCTATTGCTTTATTTGTAACCATTATAAGCTGCAATAAACAAGTTAACAACAACA
ATTGCATTCATTTTATGTTTCAGGTTCAGGGGGAGGTGTGGGAGGTTTTTTAAAGCAAGTAAAACCTCTA
CAAATGTGGTAAAATCGATAAGGATCCGTCGACCGATGCCCTTGAGAGCCTTCAACCCAGTCAGCTCCTT
CCGGTGGGCGCGGGGCATGACTATCGTCGCCGCACTTATGACTGTCTTCTTTATCATGCAACTCGTAGGA
CAGGTGCCGGCAGCGCTCTTCCGCTTCCTCGCTCACTGACTCGCTGCGCTCGGTCGTTCGGCTGCGGCGA
GCGGTATCAGCTCACTCAAAGGCGGTAATACGGTTATCCACAGAATCAGGGGATAACGCAGGAAAGAACA
TGTGAGCAAAAGGCCAGCAAAAGGCCAGGAACCGTAAAAAGGCCGCGTTGCTGGCGTTTTTCCATAGGCT
CCGCCCCCCTGACGAGCATCACAAAAATCGACGCTCAAGTCAGAGGTGGCGAAACCCGACAGGACTATAA
AGATACCAGGCGTTTCCCCCTGGAAGCTCCCTCGTGCGCTCTCCTGTTCCGACCCTGCCGCTTACCGGAT
ACCTGTCCGCCTTTCTCCCTTCGGGAAGCGTGGCGCTTTCTCATAGCTCACGCTGTAGGTATCTCAGTTC
GGTGTAGGTCGTTCGCTCCAAGCTGGGCTGTGTGCACGAACCCCCCGTTCAGCCCGACCGCTGCGCCTTA
TCCGGTAACTATCGTCTTGAGTCCAACCCGGTAAGACACGACTTATCGCCACTGGCAGCAGCCACTGGTA
ACAGGATTAGCAGAGCGAGGTATGTAGGCGGTGCTACAGAGTTCTTGAAGTGGTGGCCTAACTACGGCTA
CACTAGAAGAACAGTATTTGGTATCTGCGCTCTGCTGAAGCCAGTTACCTTCGGAAAAAGAGTTGGTAGC
TCTTGATCCGGCAAACAAACCACCGCTGGTAGCGGTGGTTTTTTTGTTTGCAAGCAGCAGATTACGCGCA
GAAAAAAAGGATCTCAAGAAGATCCTTTGATCTTTTCTACGGGGTCTGACGCTCAGTGGAACGAAAACTC
ACGTTAAGGGATTTTGGTCATGAGATTATCAAAAAGGATCTTCACCTAGATCCTTTTAAATTAAAAATGA
AGTTTTAAATCAATCTAAAGTATATATGAGTAAACTTGGTCTGACAGTTACCAATGCTTAATCAGTGAGG
CACCTATCTCAGCGATCTGTCTATTTCGTTCATCCATAGTTGCCTGACTCCCCGTCGTGTAGATAACTAC
GATACGGGAGGGCTTACCATCTGGCCCCAGTGCTGCAATGATACCGCGAGACCCACGCTCACCGGCTCCA
GATTTATCAGCAATAAACCAGCCAGCCGGAAGGGCCGAGCGCAGAAGTGGTCCTGCAACTTTATCCGCCT
CCATCCAGTCTATTAATTGTTGCCGGGAAGCTAGAGTAAGTAGTTCGCCAGTTAATAGTTTGCGCAACGT
TGTTGCCATTGCTACAGGCATCGTGGTGTCACGCTCGTCGTTTGGTATGGCTTCATTCAGCTCCGGTTCC
CAACGATCAAGGCGAGTTACATGATCCCCCATGTTGTGCAAAAAAGCGGTTAGCTCCTTCGGTCCTCCGA
TCGTTGTCAGAAGTAAGTTGGCCGCAGTGTTATCACTCATGGTTATGGCAGCACTGCATAATTCTCTTAC
TGTCATGCCATCCGTAAGATGCTTTTCTGTGACTGGTGAGTACTCAACCAAGTCATTCTGAGAATAGTGT
ATGCGGCGACCGAGTTGCTCTTGCCCGGCGTCAATACGGGATAATACCGCGCCACATAGCAGAACTTTAA
AAGTGCTCATCATTGGAAAACGTTCTTCGGGGCGAAAACTCTCAAGGATCTTACCGCTGTTGAGATCCAG
TTCGATGTAACCCACTCGTGCACCCAACTGATCTTCAGCATCTTTTACTTTCACCAGCGTTTCTGGGTGA
GCAAAAACAGGAAGGCAAAATGCCGCAAAAAAGGGAATAAGGGCGACACGGAAATGTTGAATACTCATAC
TCTTCCTTTTTCAATATTATTGAAGCATTTATCAGGGTTATTGTCTCATGAGCGGATACATATTTGAATG
TATTTAGAAAAATAAACAAATAGGGGTTCCGCGCACATTTCCCCGAAAAGTGCCACCTG
[124 nt withheld, positions 4190-4313]
C
[91 nt withheld, positions 4315-4405]
A
[49 nt withheld, positions 4407-4455]
CCTTTGACGTTGGAGTCCACGTTCTTT
[37 nt withheld, positions 4483-4519]
ACCCTATCTCGGTCTATTCTTTTGATTTATAAGGGATTTTGCCGATTTCGGCCTATTGGTTAAAAAATGA
GCTGATTTAACAAAAATTTAACGCGAATTTTAACAAAATATTAACGCTTACAATTTGCCATTCGCCATTC
AGGCTGCGCAACTGTTGGGAAGGGCGATCGGTGCGGGCCTCTTCGCTATTACGCCAGCCCAAGCTACCAT
GATAAGTAAGTAATATTAAGGTACGGGAGGTACTTGGAGCGGCCGCAATAAAATATCTTTATTTTCATTA
CATCTGTGTGTTGGTTTTTTGTGTGAATCGATAGTACTAACATACGCTCTCCATCAAAACAAAACGAAAC
AAAACAAACTAGCAAAATAGGCTGTCCCCAGTGCAAGTGCAGGTGCCAGAACATTTCTCTATCGATAGGT
ACCTTAATTCATGCTGCGCTATTACTGTTTACACCCCGGAGCCGGAGTACTGGGCTGCGGGGCTGAGGCT
CCTCCTCCTCTTTCCCCGGCTCCCCACTAGCCCCCCTCCCGAGTTCCCAAAGCAGAGGGCGGGGAAGCGA
GAGGAGGAAAAAAAAATAGAGAGAGGTGGGGAAGGGAGAAAGAGAGATTCTCTGGCTAATCCCCGCCCAC
CCGCCCTTTATATTCCGGGGGTCTGCGCGGCCGAGGACCCCTGGGCTGCGCTGCTCTCAGCTGCCGGGTC
CGACTCGCCTCACTCAGCTCCCCTCCTGCCTCCTGAAGGGCAGGGCTTCGCCGACGCTTGGCGGGAAAAA
GAAGGGAGGGGAGGGATCCTGAGTCGCAGTATAAAAGAAGCTTTTCGGGCGTTTTTTTCTGACTCGCTGT
AGTAATTCCAGCGAGAGACAGAGGGAGTGAGCGGACGGTTGGAAGAGCCGTGTGTGCAGAGCCGCGCTCC
GGGGCGACCTAAGAAGGCAGCTCTGGAGTGAGAGGGGCTTTGCCTCCGAGCCTGCCGCCCACTCTCCCC
